>Addgene plasmid #50830 | miR-34aM53 | addgene partial sequence | sequence record 79695 | RVprimer3 5'-CTAGCAAAATAGGCTGTCCC-3'
TTTCTCTATCGATAGGTACCGAGCTCTTACGCGTGCTAGCCCGGGCTCGAGTGCCGGTTCCTGGCTTTAG
AAGTCCTTTCGCATCTTGTTGAATCCGGGGCTGCATTGGCCCTCCGAGCTCTCCGGACTGGCAACGTCGC
AGAGACAACAGGTCCTGACCCGGGACAGACCCCACACCCGCGTCCAGGACGTGGGTTTCTTCCCTCTTCC
AGGCGAGAGGCCCTCGGACTGGGCGTCGCGGCGAGCCCCCCGTGGTTTCTGTTTGCTTTTGTACGGTCCC
CCTTCCCCCCACCACCCTGTCCCGGCCCCACCCGGGCCTTGGTCCCACCGCGAAGGGGCGAGGAGTCCCC
GGAAGGGTCGCGATGGCCGGGGAGTCCGGGACCTCGGCTCTGGGTAGGCGCGCCCCGCGACCCAGCGGCG
GCGTGGGCGAGGGGCGCTGCGCAAACTACGCGCTCTCGCTGGGGAAACGCCAGCCCAGGCGGGCGGCGGC
GGTGAAGGGGATGAGGACCAGGACCCCGTGCCCGGCGGGACTGGCCCCGCACCCCACGCCGCCCCCCTGC
GGTGCGCACCGCATCTGCGCCCTAGGCCGAGGCCAGGCTCCGACCCCTCCCCCGCACCGACGTGATTCGG
ATCGCGCGGTGCTGGCGCCGCCTTCATGCGCCCTGCCTGGCCCCCACCTGGTCCTCTTTCCTTTTCAGGT
GGAGGAGATGCCGCTGTCCCGTCGGTCTGGGGACAGCCCAGCTCCCCGGATCCCGGGCTGGAGAGACGCG
TCGCGGCCCCGGGGCCTGGTGGCACGAGCAGGAAGGAGGACCCGGCGGCGGGCTCTGCCTGGGTTTACCT
GGGTTTATTCCGAGCCGGGCTGCTTCTCGGTGACCACGCA
