>Addgene plasmid #50830 | miR-34aM53 | depositor partial sequence | sequence record 81800 | miR-34aM53
GTGCCGGTTCCTGGCTTTAGAAGTCCTTTCGCATCTTGTTGAATCCGGGGCTGCATTGGCCCTCCGAGCT
CTCCGGACTGGCAACGTCGCAGAGACAACAGGTCCTGACCCGGGACAGACCCCACACCCGCGTCCAGGAC
GTGGGTTTCTTCCCTCTTCCAGGCGAGAGGCCCTCGGACTGGGCGTCGCGGCGAGCCCCCCGTGGTTTCT
GTTTGCTTTTGTACGGTCCCCCTTCCCCCCACCACCCTGTCCCGGCCCCACCCGGGCCTTGGTCCCACCG
CGAAGGGGCGAGGAGTCCCCGGAAGGGTCGCGATGGCCGGGGAGTCCGGGACCTCGGCTCTGGGTAGGCG
CGCCCCGCGACCCAGCGGCGGCGTGGGCGAGGGGCGCTGCGCAAACTACGCGCTCTCGCTGGGGAAACGC
CAGCCCAGGCGGGCGGCGGCGGTGAAGGGGATGAGGACCAGGACCCCGTGCCCGGCGGGACTGGCCCCGC
ACCCCACGCCGCCCCCCTGCGGTGCGCACCGCATCTGCGCCCTAGGCCGAGGCCAGGCTCCGACCCCTCC
CCCGCACCGACGTGATTCGGATCGCGCGGTGCTGGCGCCGCCTTCATGCGCCCTGCCTGGCCCCCACCTG
GTCCTCTTTCCTTTTCAGGTGGAGGAGATGCCGCTGTCCCGTCGGTCTGGGGACAGCCCAGCTCCCCGGA
TCCCGGGCTGGAGAGACGCGTCGCGGCCCCGGGGCCTGGTGGCACGAGCAGGAAGGAGGACCCGGCGGCG
GGCTCTGCCTGGGTTTACCTGGGTTTATTCCGAGCCGGGCTGCTTCTCGGTGACCACGCAGATCGGGGGC
ATTTGGAGATTTTGCGGGAGTCCTGCAGCCAAGCTCCGGGGCAGGAGAGGCCTGGAAGCCTGCACTACCT
GCTCGCCCCGTCCCAGCATGCACCCAGGTAAACGCTTGTGTTTCTCAGTCCGTGCGAAAGTTTGCAAAGA
AGGAGGCGGGAACTAGACCAACAACTTTAATAATCATAGTCATAATAATGAAAACCCTGTTCAATTGTGT
AGCCTCCGTAAGGGGAAGAATTTCCAAGAAGCAACAAAATGTTCTTTGATTTCATAATCTCTGGGGAGAA
AGGATTCCTTTTTTGGGGTTTTGCTCGGCTAGTTCTTTCTTCCCTCCTCTATCTCCAGCGTGGGGCGAGG
AAGGCCGACTGGTTCATGGGTGGCAAATGGGGACCCTGGCTCTCTTGCGCTGCTGGCCACGGTGATATTG
CAGCAA
