>Addgene plasmid #50830 | miR-34aM53 | addgene partial sequence | sequence record 82544 | LucNRev 5'-CCTTATGCAGTTGCTCTCC-3'
ATGGCGCCGGGCCTTTCTTTATGTTTTTGGCGTCTTCCATGGTGGCTTTACCAACAGTACCGGAATGCCA
AGCTTGCTGCAATATCACCGTGGCCAGCAGCGCAAGAGAGCCAGGGTCCCCATTTGCCACCCATGAACCA
GTCGGCCTTCCTCGCCCCACGCTGGAGATAGAGGAGGGAAGAAAGAACTAGCCGAGCAAAACCCCAAAAA
AGGAATCCTTTCTCCCCAGAGATTATGAAATCAAAGAACATTTTGTTGCTTCTTGGAAATTCTTCCCCTT
ACGGAGGCTACACAATTGAACAGGGTTTTCATTATTATGACTATGATTATTAAAGTTGTTGGTCTAGTTC
CCGCCTCCTTCTTTGCAAACTTTCGCACGGACTGAGAAACACAAGCGTTTACCTGGGTGCATGCTGGGAC
GGGGCGAGCAGGTAGTGCAGGCTTCCAGGCCTCTCCTGCCCCGGAGCTTGGCTGCAGGACTCCCGCAAAA
TCTCCAAATGCCCCCGATCTGCGTGGTCACCGAGAAGCAGCCCGGCTCGGAATAAACCCAGGTAAACCCA
GGCAGAGCCCGCCGCCGGGTCCTCCTTCCTGCTCGTGCCACCAGGCCCCGGGGCCGCGACGCGTCTCTCC
AGCCCGGGATCCGGGGAGCTGGGCTGTCCCCAGACCGACGGGACAGCGGCATCTCCTCCACCTGAAAAGG
AAAGAGGACCAGGTGGGGGCCAGGCAGGGCGCATGAAGGCGGCGCCAGCACCGCGCGATCCGAATCACGT
CGGTGCGGGGGAGGGGTCGGAGCCTGGCCTCGGCCTAGGGCGCAGATGCGGTGCGCACCGCAGGGGGGCG
GCGTGGGGTGCGGGGCCAGTCCCGCCGGGCACGGGGTCCTGGTCCTCATCCCCTTCACCGCCGCCGCCCG
CCTGGGCTGGCGTTTCCCC
