[The description below was written by a language model from this plasmid's Addgene catalogue record.]
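Description:
miR-34aM53 is a promoter-reporter plasmid built on pGL3-Basic, a promoterless, enhancerless firefly luciferase vector for transient transfection of mammalian cells. The backbone is 4818 bp and the complete construct 6084 bp. It is maintained in E. coli as a high-copy plasmid under ampicillin selection. No feature table accompanies the record, so the positions of individual backbone elements are not documented here.

The insert is a 1266 bp fragment of the human MIR34A promoter region, cloned between the XhoI and HindIII sites of the polylinker, both of which remain intact, placing it directly upstream of the luciferase coding sequence. Because pGL3-Basic has no promoter of its own, luciferase output depends on the transcriptional activity of the inserted fragment. Although the record lists luciferase as a C-terminal tag, it serves as a downstream transcriptional reporter rather than as a fusion partner, since the insert is regulatory DNA and not a coding sequence. The "M53" designation refers to the defining alteration of this version: the p53 binding site, recorded at position -39, has been mutated. The exact nature of the base changes is not stated.

The construct is used to measure miR-34a promoter activity in luciferase assays. The mutant site allows the p53-dependent contribution to be separated from that of other regulators, presumably by comparison with a version carrying the intact site. The associated study concerns transcriptional activation of miR-34a by NF-kappa B in human esophageal cancer cells, which fits this use in dissecting which transcription factor inputs drive the promoter.
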