Addgene plasmid #50830: miR-34aM53
Purpose: luciferase reporter for human miR-34a
Depositing lab: Yun Bai & Xueqing Xu. Depositing organization: Army Medical University. Publication: Transcriptional activation of microRNA-34a by NF-kappa B in human esophageal cancer cells. Li J, Wang K, Chen X, Meng H, Song M, Wang Y, Xu X, Bai Y. BMC Mol Biol. 2012 Jan 31;13:4. 10.1186/1471-2199-13-4 PubMed 22292433.
Backbone
  Vector backbone: pGL3-Basic
  Backbone manufacturer: Promega
  Backbone size w/o insert (bp): 4818
  Total vector size (bp): 6084
  Vector type: Mammalian Expression, Luciferase
Growth in bacteria
  Bacterial resistance: Ampicillin, 100 μg/mL
  Growth temperature: 37°C
  Growth strain: DH5alpha
  Copy number: High Copy
Gene/Insert
  Gene/Insert name: miR-34A promoter M53 (alt names: MIR34A; miR-34A)
  Species: H. sapiens (human)
  Insert size (bp): 1266
  Mutation: p53 binding site mutated (-39)
  Entrez Gene: MIR34A (a.k.a. MIRN34A, miRNA34A, mir-34, mir-34a)
  Promoter: miR34a
  Tag / fusion protein: luciferase (C terminal on backbone)
  Cloning method: Restriction Enzyme; 5′ cloning site XhoI (not destroyed); 3′ cloning site HindIII (not destroyed)
  Sequencing primers: 5′ RVprimer3; 3′ LucNrev
Terms and licenses: Academic/Nonprofit Terms; Industry Terms: Not Available to Industry
How to cite: miR-34aM53 was a gift from Yun Bai & Xueqing Xu (Addgene plasmid # 50830 ; http://n2t.net/addgene:50830 ; RRID:Addgene_50830)
